Addgene plasmid #53828: DSCR8_pCSdest
Depositing lab: Roger Reeves. Depositing organization: Johns Hopkins University and School of Medicine. Publication: Survey of Human Chromosome 21 Gene Expression Effects on Early Development in Danio rerio. Edie S, Zaghloul NA, Leitch CC, Klinedinst DK, Lebron J, Thole JF, McCallion AS, Katsanis N, Reeves RH. G3 (Bethesda). 2018 Jul 2;8(7):2215-2223. doi: 10.1534/g3.118.200144. PubMed 29760202.
Backbone
  Vector backbone: pCSDest
  Backbone manufacturer: Lawson Lab (Addgene Plasmid 22423)
  Backbone size w/o insert (bp): 4095
  Vector type: Mammalian Expression
Growth in bacteria
  Bacterial resistance: Ampicillin, 100 μg/mL
  Growth temperature: 37°C
  Growth strain: Top10
  Copy number: High Copy
Gene/Insert
  Gene/Insert name: DSCR8
  Species: H. sapiens (human)
  Insert size (bp): 114
  Entrez Gene: DSCR8 (a.k.a. C21orf65, CT25.1a, CT25.1b, MMA-1, MMA-1a, MMA-1b, MMA1, MTAG2)
  Promoter: SP6 and CMV
  Cloning method: Gateway Cloning
  Sequencing primers: 5′ CMV-F; 3′ EBV-Rev
Terms and licenses: Academic/Nonprofit Terms; Industry Terms
Depositor comments: AA707621
How to cite: DSCR8_pCSdest was a gift from Roger Reeves (Addgene plasmid # 53828 ; http://n2t.net/addgene:53828 ; RRID:Addgene_53828)
