[The description below was written by a language model from this plasmid's Addgene catalogue record.]
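Description:
DSCR8_pCSdest is an expression clone of human DSCR8 (Down syndrome critical region 8, also known by aliases such as MMA-1 and C21orf65), a chromosome 21 gene, carried in the pCSDest backbone. pCSDest is a Gateway destination vector of about 4.1 kb, catalogued as a mammalian expression vector. The insert was introduced by Gateway recombination and is recorded as only 114 bp. A depositor comment gives what appears to be a source sequence accession, though the record does not explain it. The plasmid is maintained at high copy in E. coli under ampicillin selection. No feature table is provided, so the origin of replication, polyadenylation signal and recombination site remnants flanking the insert are not documented here. No epitope tags or reporters are listed.

Two promoters, CMV and SP6, are recorded upstream of the insert, and they serve different purposes. The CMV promoter drives constitutive RNA polymerase II transcription when the DNA is delivered directly into vertebrate cells or embryos. The SP6 phage promoter allows in vitro transcription of the insert to produce synthetic mRNA for microinjection. The associated publication is a survey of how expression of human chromosome 21 genes affects early zebrafish development, so this plasmid appears to be one member of a clone set built to overexpress individual chromosome 21 genes in zebrafish embryos and score the developmental phenotypes. That work bears on gene dosage effects in Down syndrome. The record does not specify how this particular clone was delivered or what phenotype, if any, it produced.
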