>Addgene plasmid #53828 | DSCR8_pCSdest | addgene partial sequence | sequence record 94806 | CMV-F 5'-CGCAAATGGGCGGTAGGCGTG-3'
GCATGCTCGTTTAGGGAACCGCCATTCTGCCTGGGGACGTCGGAGCAAGCTTGATTTAGGTGACACTATA
GAATACAAGCTACTTGTTCTTTTTGCAGGATCCCATCGATTCGAATTCAAGGATCACAAGTTTGTACAAA
AAAGCAGGCACCATGAAGGAGCCTGGACCCAACTTTGTTACTGTGAGAAAGGGTCTTCATTCATTCAAGA
TGGCATTTGTTAAGCACCTACTACAAACCTTGGAAATCAAGAAAGTTCTGGAATAGAACCCAGCTTTCTT
GTACAAAGTGGTGATCCTCTCGAGCCTCTAGAACTATAGTGAGTCGTATTACGTAGATCCAGACATGATA
AGATACATTGATGAGTTTGGACAAACCACAACTAGAATGCAGTGAAAAAAATGCTTTATTTGTGAAATTT
GTGATGCTATTGCTTTATTTGTAACCATTATAAGCTGCAATAAACAAGTTAACAACAACAATTGCATTCA
TTTTATGTTTCAGGTTCAGGGGGAGGTGTGGGAGGTTTTTTAATTCGCGGCCGCGGCGCCAATGCATTGG
GCCCGGTACCCAGCTTTTGTTCCCTTTAGTGAGGGTTAATTGCGCGCTTGGCGTAATCATGGTCATAGCT
GTTTCCTGTGTGAAATTGTTATCCGCTCACAATTCCACACAACATACGAGCCGGGAGCATAAAGTGTAAA
GCCTGGGGTGCCTAATGAGTGAGCTAACTCACATTAATTGCGTTGCGCTCACTGCCCGCTTTCCAGTCGG
GAAACCTGTCGTGCCAGCTGCATTAATGAATCGGCCAACGCGC
