>Addgene plasmid #53828 | DSCR8_pCSdest | addgene partial sequence | sequence record 95007 | EBV-rev 5'-GTGGTTTGTCCAAACTCATC-3'
GACTCACTATAGTTCTAGAGGCTCGAGAGGATCACCACTTTGTACAAGAAAGCTGGGTTCTATTCCAGAA
CTTTCTTGATTTCCAAGGTTTGTAGTAGGTGCTTAACAAATGCCATCTTGAATGAATGAAGACCCTTTCT
CACAGTAACAAAGTTGGGTCCAGGCTCCTTCATGGTGCCTGCTTTTTTGTACAAACTTGTGATCCTTGAA
TTCGAATCGATGGGATCCTGCAAAAAGAACAAGTAGCTTGTATTCTATAGTGTCACCTAAATCAAGCTTG
CTCCGACGTCCCCAGGCAGAATGGCGGTTCCCTAAACGAGCATTGCTTATATAGACCTCCCATTAGGCAC
GCCTACCGCCCATTTACGTCAATGGAACGCCCATTTGCGTCATTGCCCCTCCCCATTGACGTCAATGGGG
ATGTACTTGGCAGCCATCGCGGGCCATTTACCGCCATTGACGTCAATGGGAGTACTGCCAATGTACCCTG
GCGTACTTCCAATAGTAATGTACTTGCCAAGTTACTATTAATAGATATTGATGTACTGCCAAGTGGGCCA
TTTACCGTCATTGACGTCAATAGGGGGCGTGAGAACGGATATGAATGGGCAATGAGCCATCCCATTGACG
TCAATGGTGGGTGGTCCTATTGACGTCAATGGGCATTGAGCCAGGCGGGCCATTTACCGTAATTGACGTC
AAT
